>Addgene plasmid #59628 | pSicoR-PLCE1i1 | depositor partial sequence | sequence record 93305 | pSicoR-PLCE1i1 sequence 63 bps
TGGGGAGACAGCATCATTTAACAATTCTAGAGATTGTTAAATGATGCTGTCTCCCCTTTTTTC
