>Addgene plasmid #59628 | pSicoR-PLCE1i1 | addgene partial sequence | sequence record 96895 | WPRE-R 5'-CATAGCGTAAAAGGAGCAACA-3'
AATTTTGTAATCCAGAGGTTGATTATCGATAAGCTTGATATCGAATTGTACCTAGTGGAACCGGAACCCT
TAAACATGTATAACTTCGTATAATGTATGCTATACGAAGTTATTAGGTCCCTCGACGAATTCCTACTTGT
ACAGCTCGTCCATGCCGAGAGTGATCCCGGCGGCGGTCACGAACTCCAGCAGGACCATGTGATCGCGCTT
CTCGTTGGGGTCTTTGCTCAGGGCGGACTGGGTGCTCAGGTAGTGGTTGTCGGGCAGCAGCACGGGGCCG
TCGCCGATGGGGGTGTTCTGCTGGTAGTGGTCGGCGAGCTGCACGCTGCCGTCCTCGATGTTGTGGCGGA
TCTTGAAGTTCACCTTGATGCCGTTCTTCTGCTTGTCGGCCATGATATAGACGTTGTGGCTGTTGTAGTT
GTACTCCAGCTTGTGCCCCAGGATGTTGCCGTCCTCCTTGAAGTCGATGCCCTTCAGCTCGATGCGGTTC
ACCA
