>Addgene plasmid #59628 | pSicoR-PLCE1i1 | addgene partial sequence | sequence record 97377 | pLLU-5 5'-cacagacttgtgggagaagc-3'
GCATATAATATTTCCTAGTAACTATAGAGGCTTAATGTGCGATAAAAGACAGATAATCTGTTCTTTTTAA
TACTAGCTACATTTTACATGATAGGCTTGGATTTCTATAACTTCGTATAGCATACATTATACGAAGTTAT
AAACAGCACAAAAGGAAACTCACCCTAACTGTAAAGTAATTGTGTGTTTTGAGACTATAAATATCCCTTG
GAGAAAAGCCTTGTTTGGGGAGACAGCATCATTTAACAATTCTAGAGATTGT
