>Addgene plasmid #59628 | pSicoR-PLCE1i1 | addgene partial sequence | sequence record 98211 | pLLU-5 5'-cacagacttgtgggagaagc-3'
TTTGCATATAATATTTCCTAGTAACTATAGAGGCTTAATGTGCGATAAAAGACAGATAATCTGTTCTTTT
TAATACTAGCTACATTTTACATGATAGGCTTGGATTTCTATAACTTCGTATAGCATACATTATACGAAGT
TATAAACAGCACAAAAGGAAACTCACCCTAACTGTAAAGTAATTGTGTGTTTTGAGACTATAAATATCCC
TTGGAGAAAAGCCTTGTTTGGGGAGACAGCATCATTTAACAATTCTAGAGATTGTTAAATGATGCTGTCT
CCCCTTTTTTCTCGAGTACTAGGATCCATTAGGCGGCCGCGTGGATAACCGTATTACCGCCATGCATTAG
TTATTAATAGTAATCAATTACGGGGTCATTAGTTCATAGCCCATATATGGAGTTCCGCGTTACATAACTT
ACGGTAAATGGCCCGCCTGGCTGACCGCCCAACGACCCCCGCCCATTGACGTCAATAATGACGTATGTTC
CCATAGTAACGCCAATAGGG
