[The description below was written by a language model from this plasmid's Addgene catalogue record.]
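Description:
pSicoR-PLCE1i1 is an RNA interference plasmid built on the pSicoR backbone and catalogued as a mammalian expression/RNAi vector. It is designed to express a short hairpin RNA directed against human PLCE1 (phospholipase C epsilon 1, also known as NPHS3, PLCE or PPLC). The hairpin is driven by a U6 promoter, an RNA polymerase III promoter commonly used for shRNA cassettes because it has a defined transcription start and terminates at a short run of thymidines. This produces a small hairpin transcript that the cellular RNAi machinery processes into an siRNA against the target mRNA. The hairpin was inserted by restriction cloning between HpaI and XhoI sites. The HpaI site was destroyed in the process and the XhoI site was retained. The "i1" suffix suggests that this is one of several hairpins against the same gene, but the record does not say so, and the field for the hairpin sequence holds only the gene name.

In bacteria the plasmid is maintained at high copy under ampicillin selection. The recorded host is a recombination-deficient strain of the kind generally chosen for repeat-containing vectors. pSicoR is generally known as a lentiviral backbone in which loxP sites allow Cre-mediated removal of the shRNA cassette. However, no feature table is provided, and the record does not list viral elements, recombinase sites, a reporter or a mammalian selection marker, so these cannot be confirmed for this construct. The stated purpose is PLCE1 knockdown in human cells. The associated publication concerns the systematic identification of barriers to human induced pluripotent stem cell generation, so the construct was probably used to test how loss of PLCE1 affects reprogramming.
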