Addgene plasmid #59628: pSicoR-PLCE1i1
Purpose: Expression of shRNA against human PLCE1
Depositing lab: Miguel Ramalho-Santos. Depositing organization: University of California, San Francisco (UCSF). Publication: Systematic Identification of Barriers to Human iPSC Generation. Qin H, Diaz A, Blouin L, Lebbink RJ, Patena W, Tanbun P, LeProust EM, McManus MT, Song JS, Ramalho-Santos M. Cell. 2014 Jul 17;158(2):449-61. doi: 10.1016/j.cell.2014.05.040. PubMed 25036638.
Backbone
  Vector backbone: pSicoR
  Vector type: Mammalian Expression, RNAi
Growth in bacteria
  Bacterial resistance: Ampicillin, 100 μg/mL
  Growth temperature: 37°C
  Growth strain: Stbl3
  Copy number: High Copy
Gene/Insert
  Gene/Insert name: PLCE1
  gRNA/shRNA sequence: PLCE1
  Species: H. sapiens (human)
  Entrez Gene: PLCE1 (a.k.a. NPHS3, PLCE, PPLC)
  Promoter: U6
  Cloning method: Restriction Enzyme; 5′ cloning site HpaI (destroyed during cloning); 3′ cloning site XhoI (not destroyed)
  Sequencing primers: 5′ mU6-F
Terms and licenses: Academic/Nonprofit Terms; Industry Terms: Not Available to Industry
How to cite: pSicoR-PLCE1i1 was a gift from Miguel Ramalho-Santos (Addgene plasmid # 59628 ; http://n2t.net/addgene:59628 ; RRID:Addgene_59628)
